>Addgene plasmid #61380 | pEGFP-N1-hRIP1-FL I539P | addgene partial sequence | sequence record 102284 | CMV-F 5'-CGCAAATGGGCGGTAGGCGTG-3'
ACCGTCAGATCCGCTAGCCACCATGTACCCATACGACGTCCCAGACTACGCTGAATTCCAACCAGACATG
TCCTTGAATGTCATTAAGATGAAATCCAGTGACTTCCTGGAGAGTGCAGAACTGGACAGCGGAGGCTTCG
GGAAGGTGTCTCTGTGTTTCCACAGAACCCAGGGACTCATGATCATGAAAACAGTGTACAAGGGGCCCAA
CTGCATTGAGCACAACGAGGCCCTCTTGGAGGAGGCGAAGATGATGAACAGACTGAGACACAGCCGGGTG
GTGAAGCTCCTGGGCGTCATCATAGAGGAAGGGAAGTACTCCCTGGTGATGGAGTACATGGGGAAGGGCA
ACCTGATGCACGTGCTGAAAGCCGAGATGAGTACTCCGCTTTCTGTAAAAGGAAGGATAATTTTGGAAAT
CATTGAAGGAATGTGCTACTTACATGGAAAAGGCGTGATACACAAGGACCTGAAGCCTGAAAATATCCTT
GTTGATAATGACTTCCACATTAAGATCGCAGACCTCGGCCTTGCCTCCTTTAAGATGTGGAGCAAACTGA
ATAATGAAGAGCACAATGAGCTGAGGGAAGTGGACGGCACCGCTAAGAAGAATGGCGGCACCCTCTACTA
CATGGCGCCCGAGCACCTGAATGACGTCAACGCAAAGCCCACAGAGAAGTCGGATGTGTACAGCTTTGCT
GTAGTACTCTGGGCGATATTTGCAAATAAGGAGCCATATGAAAATGCTATCTGTGAGCAGCAGTTGATAA
TGTGCATAAAATCTGGGAACAGGCCAGATGTGGATGACATCACTGAGTACTGCCCAAGAGAAATTATCAG
TCTCATGAAGCTCTGCTGG
