>Addgene plasmid #61380 | pEGFP-N1-hRIP1-FL I539P | addgene partial sequence | sequence record 102309 | EGFP-N 5'-CGTCGCCGTCCAGCTCGACCAG-3'
CCTTGCTCACCATGGTGGCGACCGGTGGATCCCGGGCGTTCTGGCTGACGTAAATCAAGCTGCTCAGAAG
GTCGATCCTGGAACACTGGTGGAGCGCCTGGGCCAGCTTCCCCACCGTGGCTCCCTTTATGCCTTCCCTC
ATCACCCACTTTTGGAGCATCTGGTAAACCTTTTCTTTCAGTCCATCTCGCTCATAGTCATGGTCAATTT
CATCAATCTGAGACTGTGTGAAGCCCAGTTTACGGGCACAGTTTTTCCAGTGCTTTCCCAGATTTTCCCT
GATTGGGTCCAGGTGTTTATCCGTCAGACTAGTGGTATTATCAAAGATAGCTTGGTACTTAGCAGCTGGC
TCTTCTTTGAAGTTCGTATTTGTGCTGTCTAGTAGTGATGAACTCGTCCCACCAATCTCCATATAATTGT
AGGCTCCAATCTGGGGGCCAGTACTATTGTATATGGTATATTTTATAGATTCATCTGTTGGTGGCAAGGA
GCTGAATGGCATGGTGGGTGTATTTCCTAGATAGTTGGTCTCAGGCACTGGGATATTATGCAGACTAGGC
ATATGACTTGGAATTGGCCTGTACCAAACTCTGGGACCTGCTGTTCCTGGATCCAGTGGTCTTGTTCCAA
AGCCATGTGAGCTATATAATCCATTGTTCTGATACAGTACTTGAGGTTGGCTGGTGAGCCCTGAGGGCTG
GTGCACTGCATTACCATGACTGGCTGCACTGGAATAAGCAGTGCCTTTTCCCTCTGTATTCTGAAAATTC
TCGTAAGGTCTTTGCTGTGCAAAAGGGTCATGGGAGACCCTGCGTCTCCTTTCCTCCTCTCTGTTGTAAG
CCACATTCTGTCTGGGCTGCTGTTTCGTCTGCCTGTCCATGCGGCTGCCATAA
