[The description below was written by a language model from this plasmid's Addgene catalogue record.]
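Description:
pEGFP-N1-hRIP1-FL I539P is a mammalian expression plasmid built on the pEGFP-N1 backbone, carrying full-length human RIPK1 (RIP1) with an isoleucine-to-proline substitution at residue 539. The insert bears an HA epitope tag at its N terminus and is placed upstream of the backbone's EGFP coding sequence, so the protein is made as an HA-RIP1-EGFP fusion that can be followed by fluorescence or detected with anti-HA or anti-GFP reagents. The plasmid is propagated in E. coli under kanamycin selection. The record does not list the promoter, origin of replication or other backbone elements, and no feature table is provided. pEGFP-N1 vectors as a class generally drive expression from the CMV immediate-early promoter and carry a kanamycin/neomycin resistance cassette that also permits G418 selection in mammalian cells, but these parts are not confirmed here. Copy number is recorded as unknown.

The stated purpose is to express the I539P mutant of full-length RIPK1 in mammalian cells. The associated publication concerns the RIP1/RIP3 necrosome as a functional amyloid signalling complex required for programmed necrosis, which suggests the mutant is meant for comparison with wild-type RIP1 in studies of complex assembly and necrotic cell death. The record does not describe the specific functional consequence of the I539P change. The depositor notes that the insert also contains an E96G substitution, reported not to affect function, which users should bear in mind when checking the sequence against the reference RIPK1.
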