Addgene plasmid #61380: pEGFP-N1-hRIP1-FL I539P
Purpose: Expresses Human full length RIPK1with I539P mutation in the mammalian cells
Depositing lab: Francis Chan. Depositing organization: University of Massachusetts, Worcester. Publication: The RIP1/RIP3 necrosome forms a functional amyloid signaling complex required for programmed necrosis. Li J, McQuade T, Siemer AB, Napetschnig J, Moriwaki K, Hsiao YS, Damko E, Moquin D, Walz T, McDermott A, Chan FK, Wu H. Cell. 2012 Jul 20;150(2):339-50. doi: 10.1016/j.cell.2012.06.019. PubMed 22817896.
Backbone
  Vector backbone: pEGFP-N1
  Vector type: Mammalian Expression
Growth in bacteria
  Bacterial resistance: Kanamycin, 50 μg/mL
  Growth temperature: 37°C
  Growth strain: DH5alpha
  Copy number: Unknown
Gene/Insert
  Gene/Insert name: Full length human RIP1with I539P mutation
  Species: H. sapiens (human)
  Mutation: changed I539 to P
  Entrez Gene: RIPK1 (a.k.a. AIEFL, IMD57, RIP, RIP-1, RIP1)
  Tag / fusion protein: HA tag (N terminal on insert); EGFP (C terminal on backbone)
Terms and licenses: Academic/Nonprofit Terms; Industry Terms: Not Available to Industry
Depositor comments: The hRIP1 insert contains a E96G substitution that does not affect function
How to cite: pEGFP-N1-hRIP1-FL I539P was a gift from Francis Chan (Addgene plasmid # 61380 ; http://n2t.net/addgene:61380 ; RRID:Addgene_61380)
